>Addgene plasmid #123210 | pDONR223 GABARAPL1 no-stop | addgene full sequence | sequence record 245083 | Addgene NGS Result
TTCTTTCCTGCGTTATCCCCTGATTCTGTGGATAACCGTATTACCGCCTTTGAGTGAGCTGATACCGCTC
GCCGCAGCCGAACGACCGAGCGCAGCGAGTCAGTGAGCGAGGAAGCGGAAGAGCGCCCAATACGCAAACC
GCCTCTCCCCGCGCGTTGGCCGATTCATTAATGCAGCTGGCACGACAGGTTTCCCGACTGGAAAGCGGGC
AGTGAGCGCAACGCAATTAATACGCGTACCGCTAGCCAGGAAGAGTTTGTAGAAACGCAAAAAGGCCATC
CGTCAGGATGGCCTTCTGCTTAGTTTGATGCCTGGCAGTTTATGGCGGGCGTCCTGCCCGCCACCCTCCG
GGCCGTTGCTTCACAACGTTCAAATCCGCTCCCGGCGGATTTGTCCTACTCAGGAGAGCGTTCACCGACA
AACAACAGATAAAACGAAAGGCCCAGTCTTCCGACTGAGCCTTTCGTTTTATTTGATGCCTGGCAGTTCC
CTACTCTCGCGTTAACGCTAGCATGGATGTTTTCCCAGTCACGACGTTGTAAAACGACGGCCAGTCTTAA
GCTCGGGCCCCAAATAATGATTTTATTTTGACTGATAGTGACCTGTTCGTTGCAACAAATTGATGAGCAA
TGCTTTTTTATAATGCCAACTTTGTACAAAAAAGCAGGCTTAATGAAGTTCCAGTACAAGGAGGACCATC
CCTTTGAGTATCGGAAAAAGGAAGGAGAAAAGATCCGGAAGAAATATCCGGACAGGGTCCCCGTGATTGT
AGAGAAGGCTCCAAAAGCCAGGGTGCCTGATCTGGACAAGAGGAAGTACCTAGTGCCCTCTGACCTTACT
GTTGGCCAGTTCTACTTCTTAATCCGGAAGAGAATCCACCTGAGACCTGAGGACGCCTTATTCTTCTTTG
TCAACAACACCATCCCTCCCACCAGTGCTACCATGGGCCAACTGTATGAGGACAATCATGAGGAAGACTA
TTTTCTGTATGTGGCCTACAGTGATGAGAGTGTCTATGGGAAATACCCAGCTTTCTTGTACAAAGTTGGC
ATTATAAGAAAGCATTGCTTATCAATTTGTTGCAACGAACAGGTCACTATCAGTCAAAATAAAATCATTA
TTTGCCATCCAGCTGATATCCCCTATAGTGAGTCGTATTACATGGTCATAGCTGTTTCCTGGCAGCTCTG
GCCCGTGTCTCAAAATCTCTGATGTTACATTGCACAAGATAAAAATATATCATCATGCCTCCTCTAGACC
AGCCAGGACAGAAATGCCTCGACTTCGCTGCTACCCAAGGTTGCCGGGTGACGCACACCGTGGAAACGGA
TGAAGGCACGAACCCAGTGGACATAAGCCTGTTCGGTTCGTAAGCTGTAATGCAAGTAGCGTATGCGCTC
ACGCAACTGGTCCAGAACCTTGACCGAACGCAGCGGTGGTAACGGCGCAGTGGCGGTTTTCATGGCTTGT
TATGACTGTTTTTTTGGGGTACAGTCTATGCCTCGGGCATCCAAGCAGCAAGCGCGTTACGCCGTGGGTC
GATGTTTGATGTTATGGAGCAGCAACGATGTTACGCAGCAGGGCAGTCGCCCTAAAACAAAGTTAAACAT
TATGAGGGAAGCGGTGATCGCCGAAGTATCGACTCAACTATCAGAGGTAGTTGGCGTCATCGAGCGCCAT
CTCGAACCGACGTTGCTGGCCGTACATTTGTACGGCTCCGCAGTGGATGGCGGCCTGAAGCCACACAGTG
ATATTGATTTGCTGGTTACGGTGACCGTAAGGCTTGATGAAACAACGCGGCGAGCTTTGATCAACGACCT
TTTGGAAACTTCGGCTTCCCCTGGAGAGAGCGAGATTCTCCGCGCTGTAGAAGTCACCATTGTTGTGCAC
GACGACATCATTCCGTGGCGTTATCCAGCTAAGCGCGAACTGCAATTTGGAGAATGGCAGCGCAATGACA
TTCTTGCAGGTATCTTCGAGCCAGCCACGATCGACATTGATCTGGCTATCTTGCTGACAAAAGCAAGAGA
ACATAGCGTTGCCTTGGTAGGTCCAGCGGCGGAGGAACTCTTTGATCCGGTTCCTGAACAGGATCTATTT
GAGGCGCTAAATGAAACCTTAACGCTATGGAACTCGCCGCCCGACTGGGCTGGCGATGAGCGAAATGTAG
TGCTTACGTTGTCCCGCATTTGGTACAGCGCAGTAACCGGCAAAATCGCGCCGAAGGATGTCGCTGCCGA
CTGGGCAATGGAGCGCCTGCCGGCCCAGTATCAGCCCGTCATACTTGAAGCTAGACAGGCTTATCTTGGA
CAAGAAGAAGATCGCTTGGCCTCGCGCGCAGATCAGTTGGAAGAATTTGTCCACTACGTGAAAGGCGAGA
TCACCAAGGTAGTCGGCAAATAACCCTCGAGCCACCCATGACCAAAATCCCTTAACGTGAGTTACGCGTC
GTTCCACTGAGCGTCAGACCCCGTAGAAAAGATCAAAGGATCTTCTTGAGATCCTTTTTTTCTGCGCGTA
ATCTGCTGCTTGCAAACAAAAAAACCACCGCTACCAGCGGTGGTTTGTTTGCCGGATCAAGAGCTACCAA
CTCTTTTTCCGAAGGTAACTGGCTTCAGCAGAGCGCAGATACCAAATACTGTTCTTCTAGTGTAGCCGTA
GTTAGGCCACCACTTCAAGAACTCTGTAGCACCGCCTACATACCTCGCTCTGCTAATCCTGTTACCAGTG
GCTGCTGCCAGTGGCGATAAGTCGTGTCTTACCGGGTTGGACTCAAGACGATAGTTACCGGATAAGGCGC
AGCGGTCGGGCTGAACGGGGGGTTCGTGCACACAGCCCAGCTTGGAGCGAACGACCTACACCGAACTGAG
ATACCTACAGCGTGAGCTATGAGAAAGCGCCACGCTTCCCGAAGGGAGAAAGGCGGACAGGTATCCGGTA
AGCGGCAGGGTCGGAACAGGAGAGCGCACGAGGGAGCTTCCAGGGGGAAACGCCTGGTATCTTTATAGTC
CTGTCGGGTTTCGCCACCTCTGACTTGAGCGTCGATTTTTGTGATGCTCGTCAGGGGGGCGGAGCCTATG
GAAAAACGCCAGCAACGCGGCCTTTTTACGGTTCCTGGCCTTTTGCTGGCCTTTTGCTCACATG
Features (pLannotate 1.2.2; 13 found; start..end, strand, type, name):
      1..121     +  rep_origin     RSF ori (fragment): Plasmids containing the RSF 1030 origin of replication can be propagated in E. coli cells that contain additional plasmids with compatible origins.
    123..215     +  CDS            lacI (fragment): lac repressor; lacI; The lac repressor binds to the lac operator to inhibit transcription in E. coli. This inhibition can be relieved by adding lactose or isopropyl-β-D-thiogalactopyranoside (IPTG).
    270..297     -  terminator     rrnB T2 terminator: transcription terminator T2 from the E. coli rrnB gene
    429..472     +  terminator     rrnB T1 terminator: Escherichia coli rrnB; transcription terminator T1 from the E. coli rrnB gene
    519..555     -  CDS            lacZα (fragment): LacZα fragment of β-galactosidase; lacZ fragment
    571..670     +  protein_bind   attL1: mutant version of attL; recombination site for the Gateway® LR reaction LR Clonase™
    673..1023    +  CDS            GABARAPL1: GBRL1_HUMAN - Also known as GEC1. Experimental evidence at protein level: Swiss-Prot protein existence level 1. Ubiquitin-like modifier that increases cell-surface expression of kappa-type opioid receptor through facilitating anterograde intracellular trafficking of the receptor (PubMed:16431922). Involved in formation of autophagosomal vacuoles (PubMed:20404487). While LC3s are involved in elongation of the phagophore membrane, the GABARAP/GATE-16 subfamily is essential for a later stage in autophagosome maturation (PubMed:20404487). Through its interaction with the reticulophagy receptor TEX
   1025..1124    -  protein_bind   attL2: mutant version of attL; recombination site for the Gateway® LR reaction LR Clonase™
   1142..1160    -  promoter       T7 promoter: promoter for bacteriophage T7 RNA polymerase
   1350..1373    +  promoter       Pc promoter (fragment): intI1 (promoter lies within the coding sequence); class 1 integron promoter
   1549..1605    +  CDS            GmR (fragment): gentamycin acetyltransferase; aacC1; confers resistance to gentamycin
   1612..2403    +  CDS            SmR: aminoglycoside adenylyltransferase (Murphy, 1985); aadA; confers resistance to spectinomycin and streptomycin
   2496..3084    +  rep_origin     ori: high-copy-number ColE1/pMB1/pBR322/pUC origin of replication
