[The description below was written by a language model from this plasmid's Addgene catalogue record and pLannotate feature annotations shown in this document.]
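Description:
pDONR223 GABARAPL1 no-stop is a Gateway entry clone built on the pDONR223 backbone and carrying the human GABARAPL1 open reading frame (gamma-aminobutyric acid receptor-associated protein-like 1, also known as GEC1 or ATG8L) with its stop codon removed. The plasmid is about 3.1 kb and is maintained in E. coli at high copy through a ColE1/pUC-type origin. Selection uses the aadA (SmR) aminoglycoside adenylyltransferase gene, which confers spectinomycin and streptomycin resistance. The annotation also picks up short fragments of an RSF origin, lacI, lacZα, a gentamicin resistance gene and a class 1 integron Pc promoter. These appear to be backbone remnants or partial matches rather than functional elements.

The coding sequence sits between attL1 and attL2 sites, so it can be moved by an LR Clonase reaction into any attR-containing destination vector. The entry clone contains no eukaryotic promoter, and expression therefore depends on the chosen destination vector. rrnB T1 and T2 terminators lie upstream of attL1, where they insulate the insert from read-through transcription, and a T7 promoter lies just beyond attL2, oriented back toward the insert. M13 forward and reverse primer sites are recorded for sequencing the insert.

Without a stop codon, the open reading frame can read through attL2-derived sequence into a C-terminal tag supplied by the destination vector. GABARAPL1 is an ATG8-family ubiquitin-like modifier involved in autophagosome formation and maturation. The associated publication concerns ATG4 protease isoforms and LC3/GABARAP processing, which suggests use in C-terminally tagged constructs for studying such processing, though the record does not state this specifically.
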