Addgene plasmid #123210: pDONR223 GABARAPL1 no-stop
Purpose: Gateway entry clone encoding human GABARAPL1 lacking stop codon, suitable for C-terminal tagging
Depositing lab: Robin Ketteler. Depositing organization: University College London. Publication: Redundancy of human ATG4 protease isoforms in autophagy and LC3/GABARAP processing revealed in cells. Agrotis A, Pengo N, Burden JJ, Ketteler R. Autophagy. 2019 Jan 21. doi: 10.1080/15548627.2019.1569925. PubMed 30661429.
Backbone
  Vector backbone: pDONR223
  Backbone size w/o insert (bp): 2796
  Vector type: Gateway Entry Vector / Entry clone
Growth in bacteria
  Bacterial resistance: Spectinomycin, 50 μg/mL
  Growth temperature: 37°C
  Growth strain: DH5alpha
  Copy number: High Copy
Gene/Insert
  Gene/Insert name: Gamma-aminobutyric acid receptor-associated protein-like 1
  Species: H. sapiens (human)
  Mutation: Stop codon removed
  GenBank ID: NM_031412.2
  Entrez Gene: GABARAPL1 (a.k.a. APG8-LIKE, APG8L, ATG8, ATG8B, ATG8L, GEC1)
  Cloning method: Gateway Cloning
  Sequencing primers: 5′ M13 F; 3′ M13 R
Terms and licenses: Academic/Nonprofit Terms; Industry Terms: Not Available to Industry
How to cite: pDONR223 GABARAPL1 no-stop was a gift from Robin Ketteler (Addgene plasmid # 123210 ; http://n2t.net/addgene:123210 ; RRID:Addgene_123210)
